Addgene plasmid #12995: pBS hTSP-3
Depositing lab: Jack Lawler. Depositing organization: Beth Israel Deaconess Medical Center.
Backbone
  Vector backbone: pBluescript KS
  Backbone size w/o insert (bp): 3000
  Vector type: Bacterial Expression
Growth in bacteria
  Bacterial resistance: Ampicillin, 100 μg/mL
  Growth temperature: 37°C
  Growth strain: DH5alpha
  Copy number: High Copy
Gene/Insert
  Gene/Insert name: TSP-3 (alt name: TSP3)
  Species: H. sapiens (human)
  Insert size (bp): 1300
  Entrez Gene: THBS3 (a.k.a. TSP3)
  Cloning method: Restriction Enzyme; 5′ cloning site EcoRI (not destroyed); 3′ cloning site EcoRI (not destroyed)
  Sequencing primers: 5′ T3; 3′ T7
Terms and licenses: Academic/Nonprofit Terms; Industry Terms: Not Available to Industry
Depositor comments: Includes second cysteine residue of the third type 3 repeat to the end of the coding sequence.
How to cite: pBS hTSP-3 was a gift from Jack Lawler (Addgene plasmid # 12995 ; http://n2t.net/addgene:12995 ; RRID:Addgene_12995)
