[The description below was written by a language model from this plasmid's Addgene catalogue record.]
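Description:
pBS hTSP-3 is a pBluescript KS-based plasmid carrying a partial cDNA of human thrombospondin-3 (THBS3, also called TSP3). The backbone is about 3 kb, is maintained at high copy number in E. coli and is selected with ampicillin. Although the record classes it as a bacterial expression vector, pBluescript is primarily a general-purpose cloning phagemid. The record gives no dedicated promoter, tag or fusion partner for producing the protein.

The insert is roughly 1.3 kb and was cloned as an EcoRI fragment, with the EcoRI site preserved at both ends, so it can be released intact by a single digest. Because the same enzyme was used on both sides, the cloning was not directional, and the record does not state the insert's orientation. According to the depositor, the fragment is not the full-length gene. It begins at the second cysteine residue of the third type 3 repeat and runs to the end of the coding sequence, so it covers the C-terminal part of the protein.

The listed T3 and T7 sequencing primers correspond to the phage promoter sites that flank the pBluescript polylinker. These sites allow sequencing across the insert from either side and, in principle, in vitro transcription of either strand. The record does not give a specific purpose, but a clone of this type typically serves as a source of THBS3 C-terminal sequence for subcloning, as a template for hybridisation probes, or as a sequence reference. No feature table was supplied, so element positions cannot be confirmed.
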