>Addgene plasmid #12995 | pBS hTSP-3 | addgene partial sequence | sequence record 19414 | T7 5'-TAATACGACTCACTATAGGG-3'
GCTGCAGGAATTCCAGATGGCAATGGGGAAGGAGATGCCTGTGACAACGACGTGGATGGGGATGGCATCC
CCAATGGATTGGACAATTGCCCTAAAGTCCCCAACCCACTACAGACAGACAGGGATGAGGACGGGGTGGG
AGATGCTTGCGACAGCTGCCCTGAAATGAGCAATCCTACCCAGACAGATGCAGACAGCGACCTGGTGGGG
GATGTCTGTGATACTAATGAAGACAGCGATGGGGATGGGCATCAGGACACCAAGGACAACTGCCCACAGC
TGCCAAATAGCTCCCAGCTGGACTCTGATAACGATGGACTTGGAGATGAGTGTGATGGGGATGATGACAA
TGATGGCATCCCAGATTATGTGCCTCCTGGTCCCGATAACTGCCGCCTGGTACCCAATCCCAATCAGAAG
GACTCAGATGGCAATGGCGTTGGTGATGTGTGTGAGGATGACTTTGACAATGATGCTGTGGTCGACCCCC
TGGATGTGTGTCCTGAAAGTGCAGAGGTAACGCTTACGGATTTTCGGGCCTATCAGACCGTCGTCCTGGA
TCCTGAGGGTGATGCTCAGATTGACCCAAACTGGGTTGTGCTCAACCAGGGCATGGAAATCGTTCAGACC
ATGAACAGTGACCCTGGCTTGGCAGTTGGATACACGGCCTTCAATGGTGTGGACTTTGAAGGCACCTTTC
ATGTGAACACAGTGACTGATGATGACTACGCAGGCTTTCTCTT
